>Addgene plasmid #18467 | T4 Lysozyme A98F WT* | addgene partial sequence | sequence record 24253 | 3primeUP
GCNACCGGAAAAAGCCCGCCTCATTAGGCGGGCTCAGATCTGCTCATGTTTGACAGCTTATCATCGATAA
GCTTCGGCAATAAATTCTTGATATGTTTTCATATGTTTCCTTTAAATATTTTAATTAGTAATTGTCTATT
CAAGTAATTGTGAATATACTATCACAATTCCAAGAGAAAGTAAACAGCTTTATAGATTTTTATACGCGTC
CCAAGTGCCAGTTCTAAACGTTGTAATGACTCGTTTTGCGCGATTAGGTGTTTGATTATACCATCTACTT
TTAGCTAAGTTAACTGCTGCTTCATCCCAGCGTTTTTGTTGAAGCATACGTAAAGAGTTAGTAAATCCTG
CCACACCGGTTTCTCCCATTTGGAAAACCATATTAATCAAAAAAGCGCGACGAACCGCATCAAGAGAATC
ATAAACCGGTTTTAATTTAGCATTTCTCAGAATTCCGCGAACAGCAGCATCAACATCCTGATTAAAGAGT
TTTTCAGCCTCATCTTTTGTAATTACACCATTAGTATTACGCCCAATAGCTTTATCTAATTCAGATTTAG
CAGCATTAAGTGATGGACTTTTTGTAAGCAAATGACCGATGCCAATAGTGTAATAGCCTTCTGTGTCTTT
ATAGATTTTAAGTCTAAGACCTTCATCTATACGTAACATTTCAAATATATTCATAATACCTCCTAAGCAT
CGATGGATCCTGTTTCCTGTGTGAAATTGTTATCCGCTCACAATTCCACACATTATACGAGCCGATGATT
AATGTCACAGGGGATGGGGAGTAGCTGATCCGGTCCTGGTGAATGTANCGCTCCATCCACCATANCGAGC
