[The description below was written by a language model from this plasmid's Addgene catalogue record.]
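Description:
T4 Lysozyme A98F WT* is a bacterial expression plasmid built on the pHS1403 backbone (about 5 kb without insert) that carries a mutant form of the bacteriophage T4 lysozyme gene (gene e). It is maintained as a high-copy plasmid in E. coli under ampicillin selection. The record does not name the origin of replication or the promoter that drives expression, and no feature table is provided, so the regulatory context of the insert cannot be described beyond the general designation of the vector as a bacterial expression construct.

The insert is roughly 600 bp and was cloned by restriction digestion between a 5′ BamHI site and a 3′ HindIII site, both of which remain intact and could therefore be used to excise or exchange the fragment. According to the depositor's notes, the BamHI site lies 27 bp from the start codon and the HindIII site 115 bp from the stop codon, so the fragment includes short flanking untranslated sequence on either side of the coding region. The lysozyme carries the substitution A98F, replacing alanine at position 98 with the much bulkier phenylalanine, in the "WT*" background. In the T4 lysozyme literature, WT* conventionally denotes the cysteine-free pseudo-wild-type protein used as a reference for mutagenesis, although the record itself does not define the term. No tags or fusion partners are listed. The record does not state an intended use, but a construct of this kind is suited to producing the point-mutant enzyme in bacteria to study how a single substitution affects protein structure, folding and stability.
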