Addgene plasmid #18467: T4 Lysozyme A98F WT*
Depositing lab: Brian Matthews. Depositing organization: University of Oregon.
Backbone
  Vector backbone: pHS1403
  Backbone size w/o insert (bp): 5000
  Vector type: Bacterial Expression
Growth in bacteria
  Bacterial resistance: Ampicillin, 100 μg/mL
  Growth temperature: 37°C
  Growth strain: DH5alpha
  Copy number: High Copy
Gene/Insert
  Gene/Insert name: T4 Lysozyme
  Species: Bacteriophage T4
  Insert size (bp): 600
  Mutation: A98F WT*
  GenBank ID: NP_049736
  Entrez Gene: e (a.k.a. T4p123)
  Cloning method: Restriction Enzyme; 5′ cloning site BamHI (not destroyed); 3′ cloning site HindIII (not destroyed)
  Sequencing primers: 5′ na; 3′ GGCGTATCACGAGGCCC
Terms and licenses: Academic/Nonprofit Terms; Industry Terms: Not Available to Industry
Depositor comments: The BamHI site is 27 bp from the ATG and the HindIII site is 115 bp from the stop.
How to cite: T4 Lysozyme A98F WT* was a gift from Brian Matthews (Addgene plasmid # 18467 ; http://n2t.net/addgene:18467 ; RRID:Addgene_18467)
